>Addgene plasmid #47347 | pCDNA3-HA/Bmal I317D | addgene partial sequence | sequence record 69254 | cmv-fwd
GAGAACCCACTGCTTACTGGCTTATCGAAATTAATACGACTCACTATAGGGAGACCCAAGCTTCGATCGT
CGACATGTACCCATACGATGTTCCAGATTACGCTTCTAGAGGATCCGCGGACCAGAGAATGGACATTTCC
TCAACCATCAGCGACTTCATGTCTCCGGGCCCCACCGACCTACTCTCCGGTTCCCTGGGCACCAGTGGTG
TGGACTGCAATCGCAAGAGGAAAGGCAGTGCCACTGACTACCAAGAAAGTATGGACACAGACAAAGATGA
CCCTCATGGAAGGTTAGAATATGCAGAACACCAAGGAAGGATCAAGAATGCAAGGGAGGCCCACAGTCAG
ATTGAAAAGAGGCGTCGGGACAAAATGAACAGTTTCATTGATGAATTGGCTTCTTTGGTACCAACATGCA
ATGCAATGTCCAGGAAGTTAGATAAACTCACCGTGCTAAGGATGGCTGTTCAGCACATGAAAACTTTGAG
AGGTGCCACCAACCCATACACAGAAGCAAACTACAAGCCAACATTTCTATCAGATGACGAACTGAAACAC
CTAATTCTCAGGGCAGCAGATGGATTTTTGTTTGTCGTAGGATGTGACCGAGGGAAGATCCTCTTTGTCT
CCGAGTCTGTCTTCAAGATCCTCAATTATAGCCAGAATGACCTTATTGGCCAGAGCTTGTTTGACTACCT
GCATCCAAAAGATATTGCCAAAGTTAAGGAACAGCTATCTTCCTCGGACACTGCGCCCCGGGAGCGACTC
ATTGATGCCAAGACTGGACTTCCGGTTAAAACGGATATAACCCCTGGGCCCTCCCGGCTATGCTCTGGAG
CCCGCCGCTCTTTCTTCTGTAGAATGAAGTGCAACAGG
