>Addgene plasmid #47347 | pCDNA3-HA/Bmal I317D | addgene partial sequence | sequence record 69477 | BGH-rev 5'-TAGAAGGCACAGTCGAGG-3'
GGCCCTCTAGATGCATGCTCGACCTACAGCGGCCATGGCAAGTCACTAAAGTCAACGGGGCCACCCAGCC
CCGCATCTGCTTCCAAGAGGCTCATGATGACAGCCATTGCTGCCTCATCGTTACTGGGACTACTTGATCC
TTGGTCGTTATCTATCATATCGATGCCTATGTGGGGGTTCTCACCAAGAATAGAAGAACTATCAGAATAG
GGATACCCTGGGGTCTCCTGAGCCTGCCCTGGTAATAGTCCAGTGGAAGGAATGTCTGGAGTCCCTCCAT
TTAGAATCTTCTTGCCTCCTGGAGAAGAGGCATCAGGGGGAGGCGTACTTGTGATGTTCAGCGGGCTGGA
GCCACAGCTGGAAGGCGATGACCCTCTTATCCTGTGGATTTCCATGATTTCCTCGGCAATCATTCGACCT
ATTTTTCCTGCTCCGGCTCTGGTTCCCCCTGGAATGCCTGGAACAGTGGGATGAGTCCTCTTTGGGCCAC
CTTCTCCAGAGGGCAGCATGCTGTCCATGCTGTGGGGGGGTGCTGTTAGCTGCGGGAAGGTTGGGTCCCC
GCCTTCCAGGACATTGGCTAAAACAACAGTGTTGGTTGAGACAATGTATTCAACTTCCTTGGTCCACGGG
TTCATGAAACTGAACCATCGACTTCGTAGCGTGATAAAAGAACCATCTTTGATCTTAAACTTATAGCAAT
TAGTTGTGATCTTTTCTCTTGTCTGTAAAACTTGCCTGTGACATTCTGCGAGGTGTCCTATGTCGTCTTG
ATGAAAATACTCATAACATGATGTACCTA
