>Addgene plasmid #47347 | pCDNA3-HA/Bmal I317D | addgene partial sequence | sequence record 71556 | mBmal-F 5'-GAAGTGCAACAGGCCTTCAG-3'
TTCAAGAAAAAAGCAGATCGAAAAAGCTTCTGCACAATCCACAGCACAGGCTATTTGAAAAGCTGGCCAC
CCACGAAGATGGGGCTGGACGAAGACAATGAGCCAGACAACGAGGGCTGCAACCTCAGCTGCCTCGTTGC
AGACGGGCGCCTGCACTCGCACATGGTTCCACAACCAGCGAACGGGGAAATACGGGTGAAATCTATGGAG
TACGTTTCTCGACACGCAATAGATGGGAAATTTGTTTTTGTAGATCAGAGGGCGACAGCTATTTTGGCGT
ATCTACCACAGGAACTTCTAGGTACATCATGTTATGAGTATTTTCATCAAGACGACATAGGACACCTCGC
AGAATGTCACAGGCAAGTTTTACAGACAAGAGAAAAGATCACAACTAATTGCTATAAGTTTAAGATCAAA
GATGGTTCTTTTATCACGCTACGAAGTCGATGGTTCAGTTTCATGAACCCGTGGACCAAGGAAGTTGAAT
ACATTGTCTCAACCAACACTGTTGTTTTAGCCAATGTCCTGGAAGGCGGGGACCCAACCTTCCCGCAGCT
AACAGCACCCCCCCACAGCATGGACAGCATGCTGCCCTCTGGAGAAGGTGGCCCAAAGAGGACTCATCCC
ACTGTTCCAGGCATTCCAGGGGGAACCAGAGCCGGAGCAGGAAAAATAGGTCGAATGATTGCCGAGGAAA
TCATGGAAATCCACAGGATAAGAGGGTCATCGCCTTCCAGCTGTGGCTCCAGCCCGCTGAACATCACAAG
TACGCCTCCCCCTGATGCCTCTTCTCCAGGAGGCAAGAAGATTCTAAATGGAGGGACTCCAGACATTCCT
TCCACTGGACTATTACCAGGGCAGGCTCAGGAGACCCCAGGGTATCCCTATTCTGATAGTTCTTCTATTC
T
