[The description below was written by a language model from this plasmid's Addgene catalogue record.]
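Description:
pCDNA3-HA/Bmal I317D is a mammalian expression plasmid built on the pcDNA3.1 backbone and carrying the mouse Bmal1 (Arntl) coding sequence with a single amino-acid substitution, isoleucine 317 to aspartate. Expression is driven by the CMV promoter, a strong constitutive viral promoter suited to transient transfection of cultured mammalian cells, and the protein carries an HA epitope tag at its N terminus, which allows detection or immunoprecipitation with anti-HA antibodies. The plasmid is propagated in E. coli under ampicillin selection. Copy number is recorded as unknown, and the restriction sites used to insert the gene are not stated. No feature table is provided, so other backbone elements (such as the polyadenylation signal, bacterial origin or any mammalian selection marker) cannot be confirmed from the record.

The mutant was made in an existing HA-tagged wild-type Bmal expression plasmid, which served as the template for site-directed changes. BMAL1 is a bHLH-PAS transcription factor that heterodimerises with CLOCK to form the core transcriptional activator of the mammalian circadian clock. The plasmid is associated with a study reporting the crystal structure of the CLOCK:BMAL1 complex, which suggests that I317D is a structure-guided point mutation, most plausibly intended to test the contribution of this residue to complex formation or activity, although the record does not describe the mutation's expected effect. Typical uses consistent with the design include co-expression with CLOCK in mammalian cells for comparison with wild-type BMAL1 in interaction or transcriptional reporter assays.
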