Addgene plasmid #47347: pCDNA3-HA/Bmal I317D
Purpose: PcHA-Bmal backbone used for the above mutation. Ref.Genes & Dev 17:1921-1932 2003
Depositing lab: Joseph Takahashi. Depositing organization: University of Texas Southwestern Medical Center. Publication: Crystal structure of the heterodimeric CLOCK:BMAL1 transcriptional activator complex. Huang N, Chelliah Y, Shan Y, Taylor CA, Yoo SH, Partch C, Green CB, Zhang H, Takahashi JS. Science. 2012 Jul 13;337(6091):189-94. doi: 10.1126/science.1222804. Epub 2012 May 31. PubMed 22653727.
Backbone
  Vector backbone: pcDNA3.1
  Vector type: Mammalian Expression
Growth in bacteria
  Bacterial resistance: Ampicillin, 100 μg/mL
  Growth temperature: 37°C
  Growth strain: DH5alpha
  Copy number: Unknown
Gene/Insert
  Gene/Insert name: BMAL
  Species: M. musculus (mouse)
  Mutation: I317D
  Entrez Gene: Bmal1 (a.k.a. Arnt3, Arntl, BMAL1b, MOP3, bHLHe5, bmal1b')
  Promoter: CMV
  Tag / fusion protein: Ha (N terminal on insert)
  Cloning method: Restriction Enzyme; 5′ cloning site unknown (unknown if destroyed); 3′ cloning site unknown (unknown if destroyed)
  Sequencing primers: 5′ CMV-F
Terms and licenses: Academic/Nonprofit Terms; Industry Terms: Not Available to Industry
How to cite: pCDNA3-HA/Bmal I317D was a gift from Joseph Takahashi (Addgene plasmid # 47347 ; http://n2t.net/addgene:47347 ; RRID:Addgene_47347)
